>Addgene plasmid #218020 | pMBS-1022 | addgene full sequence | sequence record 434861 | Addgene NGS Result
ACCGCCTCTCCCCGCGCGTTGGCCGATTCATTAATCACTCTGTGGTCTCATTCGCACCACCACCACCACC
ACCACCACTCGCCCTCGCCCAGCCCGAGCCCTTCGCCTTCGCCCTCGCCGTCGCCATCCCCGAGCCCCAG
CCCCTCCCCCAGCCCGAGCCCTTCGCCTTCGCCCTCGCCGTCGCCATCCCCGAGCCCCTCTGGTTACCCC
TACGACGTGCCCGACTACGCTTAAGCTTTGAGACCACGAAGTGGCTCTTCAGTGGACGAAAGGGCCTCGT
GATACGCCTATTTTTATAGGTTAATGTCATGATAATAATGGTTTCTTAGACGTCAGGTGGCACTTTTCGG
GGAAATGTGCGCGGAACCCCTATTTGTTTATTTTTCTAAATACATTCAAATATGTATCCGCTCATGAGAC
AATAACCCTGATAAATGCTTCAATAATATTGAAAAAGGAAGAGTATGCGCTCACGCAACTGGTCCAGAAC
CTTGACCGAACGCAGCGGTGGTAACGGCGCAGTGGCGGTTTTCATGGCTTGTTATGACTGTTTTTTTTTG
GGGTACAGTCTATGCCTCGGGCATCCAAGCAGCAAGCGCGTTACGCCGTGGGTCGATGTTTGATGTTATG
GAGCAGCAACGATGTTACGCAGCAGGGCAGTCGCCCTAAAACAAAGTTAAACATCATGAGGGAAGCGGTG
ATCGCCGAAGTATCGACTCAACTATCAGAGGTAGTTGGCGTCATCGAGCGCCATCTCGAACCGACGTTGC
TGGCCGTACATTTGTACGGCTCCGCAGTGGATGGCGGCCTGAAGCCACACAGCGATATTGATTTGCTGGT
TACGGTGACCGTAAGGCTTGATGAAACAACGCGGCGAGCTTTGATCAACGACCTTTTGGAAACTTCGGCT
TCCCCTGGAGAGAGCGAGATTCTCCGCGCTGTAGAAGTCACCATTGTTGTGCACGACGACATCATTCCGT
GGCGTTATCCAGCTAAGCGCGAACTGCAATTTGGAGAATGGCAGCGCAATGACATTCTTGCAGGTATCTT
CGAGCCAGCCACGATCGACATTGATCTGGCTATCTTGCTGACAAAAGCAAGAGAACATAGCGTTGCCTTG
GTAGGTCCAGCGGCGGAGGAACTCTTTGATCCGGTTCCTGAACAGGATCTATTTGAGGCGCTAAATGAAA
CCTTAACGCTATGGAACTCGCCGCCCGACTGGGCTGGCGATGAGCGAAATGTAGTGCTTACGTTGTCCCG
CATTTGGTACAGCGCAGTAACCGGCAAAATCGCGCCGAAGGATGTCGCTGCCGACTGGGCAATGGAGCGC
CTGCCGGCCCAGTATCAGCCCGTCATACTTGAAGCTAGACAGGCTTATCTTGGACAAGAAGAAGATCGCT
TGGCCTCGCGCGCAGATCAGTTGGAAGAATTTGTCCATTACGTAAAAGGCGAGATCACCAAGGTAGTCGG
CAAATAACTGTCAGACCAAGTTTACTCATATATACTTTAGATTGATTTAAAACTTCATTTTTAATTTAAA
AGGATCTAGGTGAAGATCCTTTTTGATAATCTCATGACCAAAATCCCTTAACGTGAGTTTTCGTTCCACT
GAGCGTCAGACCCCGTAGAAAAGATCAAAGGATCTTCTTGAGATCCTTTTTTTCTGCGCGTAATCTGCTG
CTTGCAAACAAAAAAACCACCGCTACCAGCGGTGGTTTGTTTGCCGGATCAAGAGCTACCAACTCTTTTT
CCGAAGGTAACTGGCTTCAGCAGAGCGCAGATACCAAATACTGTTCTTCTAGTGTAGCCGTAGTTAGGCC
ACCACTTCAAGAACTCTGTAGCACCGCCTACATACCTCGCTCTGCTAATCCTGTTACCAGTGGCTGCTGC
CAGTGGCGATAAGTCGTGTCTTACCGGGTTGGACTCAAGACGATAGTTACCGGATAAGGCGCAGCGGTCG
GGCTGAACGGGGGGTTCGTGCACACAGCCCAGCTTGGAGCGAACGACCTACACCGAACTGAGATACCTAC
AGCGTGAGCTATGAGAAAGCGCCACGCTTCCCGAAGGGAGAAAGGCGGACAGGTATCCGGTAAGCGGCAG
GGTCGGAACAGGAGAGCGCACGAGGGAGCTTCCAGGGGGAAACGCCTGGTATCTTTATAGTCCTGTCGGG
TTTCGCCACCTCTGACTTGAGCGTCGATTTTTGTGATGCTCGTCAGGGGGGCGGAGCCTATGGAAAAACG
CCAGCAACGCGGCCTTTTTACGGTTCCTGGCCTTTTGCTGGCCTTTTGCTCACATGTTCTTTCCTGCGTT
ATCCCCTGATTCTGTGGATAACCGTATTACCGCCTTTGAGTGAGCTGATACCGCTCGCCGCAGCCGAACG
ACCGAGCGCAGCGAGTCAGTGAGCGAGGAAGCGGAAGAGCGCCCAATACGCAA
Features (pLannotate 1.2.2; 7 found; start..end, strand, type, name):
     55..78      +  CDS            9xHis (fragment): 9xHis affinity tag
    360..464     +  promoter       AmpR promoter: bla
    455..535     -  CDS            int (fragment): INT2_ECOLX - Protein inferred from homology: Swiss-Prot protein existence level 3. Putative integrase believed to be involved in the insertion of antibiotic resistance genes into plasmids and transposons. From Escherichia coli.
    623..679     +  CDS            GmR (fragment): gentamycin acetyltransferase; aacC1; confers resistance to gentamycin
    686..1474    +  CDS            aadA: S3AD_ECOLX - Experimental evidence at protein level: Swiss-Prot protein existence level 1. Mediates bacterial resistance to the antibiotics streptomycin and spectinomycin. From Escherichia coli.
   1648..2236    +  rep_origin     ori: high-copy-number ColE1/pMB1/pBR322/pUC origin of replication
   2419..35      +  CDS            lacI (fragment) (across the origin): lac repressor; lacI; The lac repressor binds to the lac operator to inhibit transcription in E. coli. This inhibition can be relieved by adding lactose or isopropyl-β-D-thiogalactopyranoside (IPTG).
