[The description below was written by a language model from this plasmid's Addgene catalogue record and pLannotate feature annotations shown in this document.]
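Description:
pMBS-1022 is a Level 0 Modular Cloning (MoClo) part plasmid built on the pAGM1301 acceptor backbone and belonging to a Golden Gate toolkit for producing recombinant proteins in Leishmania tarentolae. It is a small storage vector of about 2.4 kb, not an expression construct in its own right. It replicates in E. coli from a high-copy ColE1/pUC-type origin and is selected with spectinomycin through an aadA streptomycin/spectinomycin resistance gene, with an AmpR (bla) promoter annotated upstream of that region. The short integrase, gentamicin acetyltransferase and lacI fragments in the annotation are non-functional remnants of the resistance cassette and backbone, not working elements.

The payload is a roughly 188 bp tag module occupying MoClo position B5, which can be released by BsaI digestion for ordered assembly with promoter, coding and terminator parts into a higher-level transcription unit. It combines an 8xHis affinity tag, an SP20 element and a haemagglutinin (HA) epitope, so a protein fused to it can be purified through the histidine stretch and detected immunologically through HA. The record does not explain what SP20 is. It is also inconsistent about HA copy number, since the purpose line describes a 3xHA tag and the insert name a 1xHA tag. The feature table does not settle this, as it annotates only the polyhistidine stretch (as a partial 9xHis match) and no HA or SP20 feature. No promoter or terminator for the tag is present, as expected for a Level 0 part.
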