Addgene plasmid #218020: pMBS-1022
Purpose: 8xHis-SP20-3xHA-tag for protein detection and purification
Depositing lab: Michael Schroda. Depositing organization: Rheinland-Pfälzische Technische Universität Kaiserslautern. Publication: A Modular Cloning Toolkit for the production of recombinant proteins in Leishmania tarentolae. Hieronimus K, Donauer T, Klein J, Hinkel B, Spanle JV, Probst A, Niemeyer J, Kibrom S, Kiefer AM, Schneider L, Husemann B, Bischoff E, Mohring S, Bayer N, Klein D, Engels A, Ziehmer BG, Stiebeta J, Moroka P, Schroda M, Deponte M. Microb Cell. 2024 Apr 30;11:128-142. doi: 10.15698/mic2024.04.821. eCollection 2024. PubMed 38799406.
Backbone
  Vector backbone: pAGM1301
  Backbone manufacturer: Sylvestre Marillonnet (Addgene plasmid #47989)
  Backbone size w/o insert (bp): 2845
  Total vector size (bp): 2431
  Vector type: Synthetic Biology
Growth in bacteria
  Bacterial resistance: Spectinomycin, 50 μg/mL
  Growth temperature: 37°C
  Growth strain: DH5alpha
  Copy number: High Copy
Gene/Insert
  Gene/Insert name: 8xHis-SP20-1xHA-tag
  Insert size (bp): 188
  Cloning method: Golden Gate
  Sequencing primers: 5′ CAATACGCAAACCGCCTCTCC; 3′ AATAGGCGTATCACGAGGC
Terms and licenses: Academic/Nonprofit Terms; Industry Terms: Not Available to Industry
Depositor comments: Level 0 MoClo Part Position B5, insert can be released via BsaI digest
How to cite: pMBS-1022 was a gift from Michael Schroda (Addgene plasmid # 218020 ; http://n2t.net/addgene:218020 ; RRID:Addgene_218020)
